Addgene plasmid #229165: lvl0-P-CMV
Purpose: lvl 0 promoter
Depositing lab: Ron Weiss. Depositing organization: Massachusetts Institute of Technology. Publication: A platform for rapid prototyping of synthetic gene networks in mammalian cells. Duportet X, Wroblewska L, Guye P, Li Y, Eyquem J, Rieders J, Rimchala T, Batt G, Weiss R. Nucleic Acids Res. 2014 Dec 1;42(21):13440-51. doi: 10.1093/nar/gku1082. Epub 2014 Nov 5. PubMed 25378321.
Backbone
  Vector backbone: lvl0-P [backbone]
  Vector type: Synthetic Biology
Growth in bacteria
  Bacterial resistance: Spectinomycin, 50 μg/mL
  Growth temperature: 37°C
  Growth strain: DH5alpha
  Copy number: High Copy
Gene/Insert
  Gene/Insert name: CMV
  Species: H. sapiens (human)
  Cloning method: Restriction Enzyme; 5′ cloning site Unknown (unknown if destroyed)
Terms and licenses: Academic/Nonprofit Terms; Industry Terms: Not Available to Industry
Depositor comments: This plasmid is slightly modified from the version used in Duportet et al. 2014, but does not have any functional differences.
How to cite: lvl0-P-CMV was a gift from Ron Weiss (Addgene plasmid # 229165 ; http://n2t.net/addgene:229165 ; RRID:Addgene_229165)
