[The description below was written by a language model from this plasmid's Addgene catalogue record and pLannotate feature annotations shown in this document.]
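Description:
lvl0-P-CMV is a small (about 3.1 kb) synthetic-biology part plasmid that stores a promoter module, the "level 0" tier of a hierarchical assembly system for rapid prototyping of synthetic gene networks in mammalian cells. It is built on the lvl0-P backbone, the position reserved for promoter parts, and is not itself an expression vector. The feature table shows no coding sequence, reporter or polyadenylation signal downstream of the promoter. Propagation in E. coli relies on a high-copy ColE1/pUC-type origin of replication. Selection is with spectinomycin, conferred by a full-length aadA gene (streptomycin/spectinomycin adenylyltransferase) that lies downstream of an AmpR (bla) promoter.

The payload is the human cytomegalovirus immediate-early enhancer followed directly by the CMV immediate-early promoter, together spanning roughly 580 bp. This is a strong constitutive element widely used to drive high-level transcription in mammalian cells. The catalogue lists the insert species as human, although the annotated sequence is of viral (human cytomegalovirus) origin. Short fragments annotated as lacI, an integrase and a gentamicin acetyltransferase are too small to be functional and are most likely remnants of the sequences from which the backbone and resistance cassette were derived. The record gives the cloning method as restriction enzyme-based but does not state the flanking sites or the assembly chemistry used to move the part into higher-level constructs, and no such sites are annotated.

The intended use is as a donor of the CMV promoter, to be combined with gene parts into transcription units and larger circuits. The depositor notes that this version is slightly modified from the originally published plasmid, with no functional differences.
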