Features (pLannotate 1.2.2; 8 found; start..end, strand, type, name):
      1..589     +  rep_origin     ori: high-copy-number ColE1/pMB1/pBR322/pUC origin of replication
    772..821     +  CDS            lacI (fragment): lac repressor; lacI; The lac repressor binds to the lac operator to inhibit transcription in E. coli. This inhibition can be relieved by adding lactose or isopropyl-β-D-thiogalactopyranoside (IPTG).
    993..1370    +  enhancer       CMV enhancer: human cytomegalovirus immediate early enhancer
   1372..1571    +  promoter       CMV promoter: human cytomegalovirus (CMV) immediate early promoter
   1818..1922    +  promoter       AmpR promoter: bla
   1913..1993    -  CDS            int (fragment): INT2_ECOLX - Protein inferred from homology: Swiss-Prot protein existence level 3. Putative integrase believed to be involved in the insertion of antibiotic resistance genes into plasmids and transposons. From Escherichia coli.
   2081..2137    +  CDS            GmR (fragment): gentamycin acetyltransferase; aacC1; confers resistance to gentamycin
   2144..2932    +  CDS            aadA: S3AD_ECOLX - Experimental evidence at protein level: Swiss-Prot protein existence level 1. Mediates bacterial resistance to the antibiotics streptomycin and spectinomycin. From Escherichia coli.
>Addgene plasmid #229165 | lvl0-P-CMV | addgene full sequence | sequence record 459771 | Addgene NGS Result
TTGAGATCCTTTTTTTCTGCGCGTAATCTGCTGCTTGCAAACAAAAAAACCACCGCTACCAGCGGTGGTT
TGTTTGCCGGATCAAGAGCTACCAACTCTTTTTCCGAAGGTAACTGGCTTCAGCAGAGCGCAGATACCAA
ATACTGTTCTTCTAGTGTAGCCGTAGTTAGGCCACCACTTCAAGAACTCTGTAGCACCGCCTACATACCT
CGCTCTGCTAATCCTGTTACCAGTGGCTGCTGCCAGTGGCGATAAGTCGTGTCTTACCGGGTTGGACTCA
AGACGATAGTTACCGGATAAGGCGCAGCGGTCGGGCTGAACGGGGGGTTCGTGCACACAGCCCAGCTTGG
AGCGAACGACCTACACCGAACTGAGATACCTACAGCGTGAGCTATGAGAAAGCGCCACGCTTCCCGAAGG
GAGAAAGGCGGACAGGTATCCGGTAAGCGGCAGGGTCGGAACAGGAGAGCGCACGAGGGAGCTTCCAGGG
GGAAACGCCTGGTATCTTTATAGTCCTGTCGGGTTTCGCCACCTCTGACTTGAGCGTCGATTTTTGTGAT
GCTCGTCAGGGGGGCGGAGCCTATGGAAAAACGCCAGCAACGCGGCCTTTTTACGGTTCCTGGCCTTTTG
CTGGCCTTTTGCTCACATGTTCTTTCCTGCGTTATCCCCTGATTCTGTGGATAACCGTATTACCGCCTTT
GAGTGAGCTGATACCGCTCGCCGCAGCCGAACGACCGAGCGCAGCGAGTCAGTGAGCGAGGAAGCGGAAG
AGCGCCCAATACGCAAACCGCCTCTCCCCGCGCGTTGGCCGATTCATTAATCACTCTGTGGTCTCATACT
GGCCTAACTGGCCTCAATATTGGCCATTAGCCATATTATTCATTGGTTATATAGCATAAATCAATATTGG
CTATTGGCCATTGCATACGTTGTATCTATATCATAATATGTACATTTATATTGGCTCATGTCCAATATGA
CCGCCATGTTGGCATTGATTATTGACTAGTTATTAATAGTAATCAATTACGGGGTCATTAGTTCATAGCC
CATATATGGAGTTCCGCGTTACATAACTTACGGTAAATGGCCCGCCTGGCTGACCGCCCAACGACCCCCG
CCCATTGACGTCAATAATGACGTATGTTCCCATAGTAACGCCAATAGGGACTTTCCATTGACGTCAATGG
GTGGAGTATTTACGGTAAACTGCCCACTTGGCAGTACATCAAGTGTATCATATGCCAAGTCCGCCCCCTA
TTGACGTCAATGACGGTAAATGGCCCGCCTGGCATTATGCCCAGTACATGACCTTACGGGACTTTCCTAC
TTGGCAGTACATCTACGTATTAGTCATCGCTATTACCATGGTGATGCGGTTTTGGCAGTACACCAATGGG
CGTGGATAGCGGTTTGACTCACGGGGATTTCCAAGTCTCCACCCCATTGACGTCAATGGGAGTTTGTTTT
GGCACCAAAATCAACGGGACTTTCCAAAATGTCGTAATAACCCCGCCCCGTTGACGCAAATGGGCGGTAG
GCGTGTACGGTGGGAGGTCTATATAAGCAGAGCTCGTTTAGTGAACCGTCAGATCACTAGAAGCTTTATT
GCGGTAGTTTATCACAGTTAAATTGCTAACGCAGTCAGTGGGCCTCGGCGGCCAAGCTTGGCAATCCGGT
ACTGTTGGTAAACAGATGAGACCACGAAGTGGCTCTTCAGTGGACGAAAGGGCCTCGTGATACGCCTATT
TTTATAGGTTAATGTCATGATAATAATGGTTTCTTAGACGTCAGGTGGCACTTTTCGGGGAAATGTGCGC
GGAACCCCTATTTGTTTATTTTTCTAAATACATTCAAATATGTATCCGCTCATGAGACAATAACCCTGAT
AAATGCTTCAATAATATTGAAAAAGGAAGAGTATGCGCTCACGCAACTGGTCCAGAACCTTGACCGAACG
CAGCGGTGGTAACGGCGCAGTGGCGGTTTTCATGGCTTGTTATGACTGTTTTTTTTTGGGGTACAGTCTA
TGCCTCGGGCATCCAAGCAGCAAGCGCGTTACGCCGTGGGTCGATGTTTGATGTTATGGAGCAGCAACGA
TGTTACGCAGCAGGGCAGTCGCCCTAAAACAAAGTTAAACATCATGAGGGAAGCGGTGATCGCCGAAGTA
TCGACTCAACTATCAGAGGTAGTTGGCGTCATCGAGCGCCATCTCGAACCGACGTTGCTGGCCGTACATT
TGTACGGCTCCGCAGTGGATGGCGGCCTGAAGCCACACAGCGATATTGATTTGCTGGTTACGGTGACCGT
AAGGCTTGATGAAACAACGCGGCGAGCTTTGATCAACGACCTTTTGGAAACTTCGGCTTCCCCTGGAGAG
AGCGAGATTCTCCGCGCTGTAGAAGTCACCATTGTTGTGCACGACGACATCATTCCGTGGCGTTATCCAG
CTAAGCGCGAACTGCAATTTGGAGAATGGCAGCGCAATGACATTCTTGCAGGTATCTTCGAGCCAGCCAC
GATCGACATTGATCTGGCTATCTTGCTGACAAAAGCAAGAGAACATAGCGTTGCCTTGGTAGGTCCAGCG
GCGGAGGAACTCTTTGATCCGGTTCCTGAACAGGATCTATTTGAGGCGCTAAATGAAACCTTAACGCTAT
GGAACTCGCCGCCCGACTGGGCTGGCGATGAGCGAAATGTAGTGCTTACGTTGTCCCGCATTTGGTACAG
CGCAGTAACCGGCAAAATCGCGCCGAAGGATGTCGCTGCCGACTGGGCAATGGAGCGCCTGCCGGCCCAG
TATCAGCCCGTCATACTTGAAGCTAGACAGGCTTATCTTGGACAAGAAGAAGATCGCTTGGCCTCGCGCG
CAGATCAGTTGGAAGAATTTGTCCATTACGTAAAAGGCGAGATCACCAAGGTAGTCGGCAAATAACTGTC
AGACCAAGTTTACTCATATATACTTTAGATTGATTTAAAACTTCATTTTTAATTTAAAAGGATCTAGGTG
AAGATCCTTTTTGATAATCTCATGACCAAAATCCCTTAACGTGAGTTTTCGTTCCACTGAGCGTCAGACC
CCGTAGAAAAGATCAAAGGATCTTC
